Addgene plasmid #201248: pWalium Htt19Q-mCherry
Purpose: allows the expression of the insert in Drosophila melanogaster
Depositing lab: Pedro Domingos. Depositing organization: Universidade Nova de Lisboa, Instituto de Tecnologia Quimica e Biologica Antonio Xavier NOVA (ITQB NOVA). Publication: Protein phosphatase 1 regulates huntingtin exon 1 aggregation and toxicity. Branco-Santos J, Herrera F, Pocas GM, Pires-Afonso Y, Giorgini F, Domingos PM, Outeiro TF. Hum Mol Genet. 2017 Oct 1;26(19):3763-3775. doi: 10.1093/hmg/ddx260. PubMed 28934390.
Backbone
  Vector backbone: pWalium
  Vector type: Insect Expression
Growth in bacteria
  Bacterial resistance: Ampicillin, 100 μg/mL
  Growth temperature: 37°C
  Growth strain: DH5alpha
  Copy number: High Copy
Gene/Insert
  Gene/Insert name: Huntingtin
  Species: H. sapiens (human)
  Entrez Gene: HTT (a.k.a. HD, IT15, LOMARS)
  Cloning method: Gateway Cloning
  Sequencing primers: 5′ unknown
Terms and licenses: Academic/Nonprofit Terms; Industry Terms: Not Available to Industry
Depositor comments: Huntingtin fused with mCherry tag
How to cite: pWalium Htt19Q-mCherry was a gift from Pedro Domingos (Addgene plasmid # 201248 ; http://n2t.net/addgene:201248 ; RRID:Addgene_201248)
