[The description below was written by a language model from this plasmid's Addgene catalogue record and pLannotate feature annotations shown in this document.]
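Description:
pWalium Htt19Q-mCherry is a Drosophila melanogaster transgenic expression plasmid built on the pWalium backbone, carrying human huntingtin (HTT) fused to the red fluorescent protein mCherry. In bacteria it is maintained through a high-copy ColE1/pUC-type origin with ampicillin resistance (AmpR), and the backbone also retains an f1 origin, T3 and T7 promoters and remnants of the lac/lacZα region. For fly transgenesis it carries a φC31 integrase attB site, which allows site-specific insertion into attP landing sites in the genome, and a mini-white gene that serves as a visible eye-colour marker for identifying transformants.

The expression cassette is Gal4-responsive. UAS repeats sit upstream of a Drosophila hsp70 basal promoter, with one partial UAS block flanked by loxP sites, an arrangement that would allow Cre-mediated removal of those copies to lower expression strength. The insert was introduced by Gateway cloning and lies between attB1 and attB2 sites. The feature table annotates only mCherry there, at the 3′ end of the interval, leaving an unannotated stretch of roughly 270 nt upstream where the huntingtin sequence presumably resides. This short length, the "19Q" name and the associated publication title suggest an exon 1 fragment with a non-pathogenic 19-glutamine tract, though the record does not state this explicitly. Downstream, the SV40 small t intron and SV40 polyadenylation signal provide transcript processing, and gypsy insulators flank the cassette to buffer it from chromosomal position effects. The construct is intended for tissue-specific, Gal4-driven expression of fluorescently tagged huntingtin in flies, in the context of work on huntingtin exon 1 aggregation and toxicity.
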