Features (pLannotate 1.2.2; 29 found; start..end, strand, type, name):
   3641..3710    +  protein_bind   attB: attB site for the φC31 integrase (Groth et al., 2000) phage φC31 integrase
   3948..4378    +  protein_bind   gypsy insulator: chromatin insulator from Drosophila Su(Hw), CP190, and Mod(mdg4)67.2
   4396..4429    -  protein_bind   loxP: Cre-mediated recombination occurs in the 8-bp core sequence (GCATACAT). Cre recombinase
   4442..4484    +  protein_bind   5X UAS (fragment): five tandem copies of the "ScaI site" 17-mer CGGAGTACTGTCCTCCG, an upstream activating sequence (UAS) that efficiently binds yeast Gal4 (Webster et al., 1988; Pfeiffer et al., 2010) GAL4
   4495..4528    -  protein_bind   loxP: Cre-mediated recombination occurs in the 8-bp core sequence (GCATACAT). Cre recombinase
   4541..4635    +  protein_bind   5X UAS: five tandem copies of the "ScaI site" 17-mer CGGAGTACTGTCCTCCG, an upstream activating sequence (UAS) that efficiently binds yeast Gal4 (Webster et al., 1988; Pfeiffer et al., 2010) GAL4
   4659..4897    +  promoter       hsp70 promoter: Drosophila melanogaster hsp70Bb promoter
   4942..4966    +  protein_bind   attB1: mutant version of attB; recombination site for the Gateway® BP reaction BP Clonase™
   5240..5947    +  CDS            mCherry: mCherry is a basic (constitutively fluorescent) red fluorescent protein published in 2004, derived from Discosoma sp.. It is reported to be a very rapidly-maturing monomer with low acid sensitivity.
   5951..5975    -  protein_bind   attB2: mutant version of attB; recombination site for the Gateway® BP reaction BP Clonase™
   6206..6280    +  CDS            small t antigen (fragment): SV40 (simian virus 40) small t antigen
   6282..6347    +  intron         small t intron: SV40 (simian virus 40) small t antigen intron
   6477..6497    +  CDS            SV40 NLS: nuclear localization signal of SV40 (simian virus 40) large T antigen
   6504..6638    +  CDS            LT_POVHA (fragment): Protein inferred from homology: Swiss-Prot protein existence level 3. Isoform large T antigen is a key early protein essential for both driving viral replication and inducing cellular transformation. Plays a role in viral genome replication by driving entry of quiescent cells into the cell cycle and by autoregulating the synthesis of viral early mRNA. Displays highly oncogenic activities by corrupting the host cellular checkpoint mechanisms that guard cell division and the transcription, replication, and repair of DNA. Participates in the modulation of cellular gene expression preceeding viral
   6663..6746    +  CDS            large T antigen (fragment): large T antigen from SV40 (simian virus 40)
   6769..6890    +  polyA_signal   SV40 poly(A) signal: SV40 polyadenylation signal
   6912..7342    +  protein_bind   gypsy insulator: chromatin insulator from Drosophila Su(Hw), CP190, and Mod(mdg4)67.2
   7361..7379    -  promoter       T3 promoter: promoter for bacteriophage T3 RNA polymerase
   7422..7444    -  protein_bind   lac operator (fragment): The lac repressor binds to the lac operator to inhibit transcription in E. coli. This inhibition can be relieved by adding lactose or isopropyl-β-D-thiogalactopyranoside (IPTG). lac repressor encoded by lacI
   7448..7478    -  promoter       lac promoter: promoter for the E. coli lac operon
   7493..7514    -  protein_bind   CAP binding site: CAP binding activates transcription in the presence of cAMP. E. coli catabolite activator protein
   7527..7619    -  CDS            lacI (fragment): lac repressor; lacI; The lac repressor binds to the lac operator to inhibit transcription in E. coli. This inhibition can be relieved by adding lactose or isopropyl-β-D-thiogalactopyranoside (IPTG).
   7802..8390    -  rep_origin     ori: high-copy-number ColE1/pMB1/pBR322/pUC origin of replication
   8561..9421    -  CDS            AmpR: β-lactamase; bla; confers resistance to ampicillin, carbenicillin, and related antibiotics
   9422..9526    -  promoter       AmpR promoter: bla
   9553..9911    +  rep_origin     f1 ori (sequence partly withheld): f1 bacteriophage origin of replication; arrow indicates direction of (+) strand synthesis
  10013..10168   -  CDS            lacZα (fragment): LacZα fragment of β-galactosidase; lacZ fragment
  10176..10194   +  promoter       T7 promoter: promoter for bacteriophage T7 RNA polymerase
  10231..3527    -  gene           mini-white (across the origin): white; This modified version of the white gene lacks part of the first intron.
>Addgene plasmid #201248 | pWalium Htt19Q-mCherry | addgene full sequence | sequence record 402920 | Addgene NGS Result
CAAAGTCTACTTGTGGGGATGTTCGAAGGGGAAATACTTGTATTCTATAGGTCATATCTTGTTTTTATTG
GCACAAATATAATTACATTAGCTTTTTGAGGGGGCAATAAACAGTAAACACGATGGTAATAATGGTAAAA
AAAAAAAACAAGCAGTTATTTCGGATATATGTCGGCTACTCCTTGCGTCGGGCCCGAAGTCTTAGAGCCA
GATATGCGAGCACCCGGAAGCTCACGATGAGAATGGCCAGACCCACGTAGTCCAGCGGCAGATCGGCGGC
GGAGAAGTTAAGCGTCTCCAGGATGACCTTGCCCGAACTGGGGCACGTGGTGTTCGACGATGTGCAGCTA
ATTTCGCCCGGCTCCACGTCCGCCCATTGGTTAATCAGCAGACCCTCGTTGGCGTAACGGAACCATGAGA
GGTACGACAACCATTTGAGGTATACTGGCACCGAGCCCGAGTTCAAGAAGAAGCCGCCAAAGAGCAGGAA
TGGTATGATAACCGGCGGACCCACAGACAGCGCCATCGAGGTCGAGGAGCTGGCGCAGGATATTAGATAT
CCGAAGGACGTTGACACATTGGCCACCAGAGTGACCAGCGCCAGGCAGTTGAAGAAGTGCAGCACTCCGG
CCCGCAGTCCGATCATCGGATAGGCAATCGCCGTGAAGACCAGTGGCACTGTGAGAAAAAGCGGCAATTC
GGCAATCGTTTTGCCCAGAAAGTATGTGTCACAGCGATAAAGTCGACTTCGGGCCTCCCTCATAAAAACT
GGCAGCTCTGAGGTGAACACCTAAATCGAATCGATTCATTAGAAAGTTAGTAAATTATTGAAATGCAAAT
GTATTCTAAACATGACTTACATTTATCGTGGCAAAGACGTTTTGAAAGGTCATGTTGGTCAGGAAGAGGA
AGATGGCTCCGTTGATATTCATCACACCCACTTGCGTGAGTTGTTGGCCCAAAAAGATGAGGCCAATCAA
GATGGCAACCATCTGCAAATTAAAATGTTACTCGCATCTCATTAATATTCGCGAGTTAAATGAAATTTAT
TTATCTTCTGCAAAACTATAAACTATACATCTCATTGAAAAAAACTAAGAAGGGTGTGGAATCAGGCAAT
TCTATCTAAAATCTAGCGAATTTGTTTCCAAGAATTGTAAGCGTTATATCATTTGTTTCCACTGGAACCA
CTCACCGTTGTCTGAATAAGTCGCACTTTTACGAGGAGTGGTTCCTTGAGCACCGACAGCCAGGATCGCC
ACAGGACCGCCCGGAACTGCATGAACCAGGTGGCCTTGTAGGTGTACCCATTCTCCGGCTGCTCCAGTGG
CTTCTCCAGATTTTTGGTGGCCAACAACTGCTCCATATCCCGGGCTACTTTGCTAATGGCAAAATTGTCG
CATATCTTGGCGATCCGATCACGGGACTCGATCTCCCGTCCGGGCACAACGGCCAACACCTGTACGTAAA
AGTCCGCCGGATTGTAGTTGGTAGGACACTGGGCACCCACGCTGGATAGGAGTTGAGATGTTATGTAATA
CTAGATACCCTTAATAAACACATCGAACTCACTAGGAAAAGAAGTCGACGGCTTCGCTGGGAGTGCCCAA
GAAAGCTACCCTGCCCTCGGCCATCAGAAGGATCTTGTCAAAGAGCTCAAACAGCTCGGAAGACGGCTGA
TGAATGGTCAGGATGACGGTCTTGCCCTTCTGCGACAGCTTCTTCAGCACCTGGACGACGCTGTGGGCGG
TAAAGGAGTCCAGTCCGGAGGTGGGCTCATCGCAGATCAGAAGCGGCGGATCGGTTAGAGCCTCGGAGGC
GAATGCCAGACGCTTCCTTTCTCCGCCGGACAGACCTTTCACCCTGCCGGGCACACCGATGATCGTGTGC
TGACATTTGCTGAGCGAAAGCTCCTGGATCACCTGATCCACGCGGGCCACTCGCTGCCGATAGGTCAGAT
GTCGTGGCATCCGCACCATGGCTTGGAAAATCAGGTGTTCCCTGGCCGTTAGGGAGCCGATAAAGAGGTC
ATCCTGCTGGACATAGGCGCACCTGGCCTGCATCTCCTTGGCGTCCACAGGTTGGCCATTGAGCAGTCGC
ATCCCGGATGGCGATACTTGGATGCCCTGCGGCGATCGAAAGGCAAGGGCATTCAGCAGGGTCGTCTTTC
CGGCACCGGAACTGCCCATCACGGCCAAAAGTTCGCCCGGATAGGCCACGCCGCAAACTGAGTTTCAAAT
TGGTAATTGGACCCTTTATTAAGATTTCACACAGATCAGCCGACTGCGAATAGAAACTCACCGTTCTTGA
GCAAATGTTTCCTGGGCGCCGGTATGTGTCGCTCGTTGCAGAATAGTCCGCGTGTCCGGTTGACCAGCTG
CCGCCATCCGGAGCCCGGCTGATTGACCGCCCCAAAGATGTCCATATTGTGCCAGGCATAGGTGAGGTTC
TCGGCTAGTTGGCCGCTCCCTGAACCGGAGTCCTCCGGCGGACTGGGTGGCCGGAGCGTGCCGTAGTTTT
TGGCCTGCCCGAAGCCCTGGTTAATGCAGCTCTGCGAAGCCGCTCCGCTGTCACCCTGCAATGATAGGGG
ATCTCAAATATCAACTACAAGCGTTATGCTCATCTAACCCCGAACAAAAAGTACCCCGAAGTATCCTACG
AAGTAGGTTTATACTTTTATTTATTTTTTGTGCATCTAGGATCAGCTTAAAATATCTGGTTGTTATATTT
TTTGTAAAAAAGAATATAGTCGAAAATGAATGCCTTTAGATGTCTTGATCATGATATGATCTCAAAAATT
GTCTTATATAGCGAGAACAGCTACCAGAATAATCTGTTTCGTGTCACTATTTGTTTGTGCAATTGCGGTT
TGGGATTTTTGTGGGTCGCAGTTCTCACGCCGCAGACAATTTGATGTTGCAATCGCAGTTCCTATAGATC
AAGTGAACTTAAGATGTATGCACATGTACTACTCACATTGTTCAGATGCTCGGCAGATGGGTGTTTGCTG
CCTCCGCGAATTAATAGCTCCTGATCCTCTTGGCCCATTGCCGGGATTTTTCACACTTTCCCCTGCTTAC
CCACCCAAAACCAATCACCACCCCAATCACTCAAAAAACAAACAAAAATAAGAAGCGAGAGGAGTTTTGG
CACAGCACTTTGTGTTTAATTGATGGCGTAAACCGCTTGGAGCTTCGTCACGAAACCGCTGACAAAATGC
AACTGAAGGCGGACATTGACGCTACGTAACGCTACAAACGGTGGCGAAAGAGATAGCGGACGCAGCGGCG
AAAGAGACGGCGATATTTCTGTGGACAGAGAAGGAGGCAAACAGCGCTGACTTTGAGTGGAATGTCATTT
TGAGTGAGAGGTAATCGAAAGAACCTGGTACATCAAATACCCTTGGATCGAAGTAAATTTAAAACTGATC
AGATAAGTTCAATGATATCCAGTGCAGTAAAAAAAAAAAATGTTTTTTTTATCTACTTTCCGCAAAAATG
GGTTTTATTAACTTACATACATACTAGGCGCGCCAGATCGCAAGAAGCTTGATATCATCGATCTCGAGGC
TGCATCCAACGCGTTGGGAGCTCTCCGGATCAATTCGGCTTCAGGTACCGTCGACGATGTAGGTCACGGT
CTCGAAGCCGCGGTGCGGGTGCCAGGGCGTGCCCTTGGGCTCCCCGGGCGCGTACTCCACCTCACCCATC
TGGTCCATCATGATGAACGGGTCGAGGTGGCGGTAGTTGATCCCGGCGAACGCGCGGCGCACCGGGAAGC
CCTCGCCCTCGAAACCGCTGGGCGCGGTGGTCACGGTGAGCACGGGACGTGCGACGGCGTCGGCTGGTGC
GGATACGCGGGGCAGCGTCAGCGGGTTCTCGACGGTCACGGCGGGCATGTCGACAAGCCGAATTGATCCA
CTAGAAGGCCTAATTCGGTACACTAGTTGGCCACGTAATAAGTGTGCGTTGAATTTATTCGCAAAAACAT
TGCATATTTTCGGCAAAGTAAAATTTTGTTGCATACCTTATCAAAAAATAAGTGCTGCATACTTTTTAGA
GAAACCAAATAATTTTTTATTGCATACCCGTTTTTAATAAAATACATTGCATACCCTCTTTTAATAAAAA
ATATTGCATACTTTGACGAAACAAATTTTCGTTGCATACCCAATAAAAGATTATTATATTGCATACCCGT
TTTTAATAAAATACATTGCATACCCTCTTTTAATAAAGAATATTGCATACGTTGACGAAACAAATTTTCG
TTGCATACCCAATAAAAGATTATTATATTGCATACCTTTTCTTGCCATACCATTTAGCCGATCAATTGTG
CTCGGCAACAGTATATTTGTGGTGTGCCAACCAACAACACTAGTAGTACCAGCTTATAACTTCGTATAAT
GTATGCTATACGAAGTTATCTGCAGGCAGGTCGGAGTACTGTCCTCCGAGCGGAGTACTGTCCTCCGAGC
GGAGACTCCCATGGATAACTTCGTATAATGTATGCTATACGAAGTTATGGATCCGCAGGTCGGAGTACTG
TCCTCCGAGCGGAGTACTGTCCTCCGAGCGGAGTACTGTCCTCCGAGCGGAGTACTGTCCTCCGAGCGGA
GTACTGTCCTCCGAGCGGAGACTCGTCGACAGCGAGCGCCGGAGTATAAATAGAGGCGCTTCGTCTACGG
AGCGACAATTCAATTCAAACAAGCAAAGTGAACACGTCGCTAAGCGAAAGCTAAGCAAATAAACAAGCGC
AGCTGAACAAGCTAAACAATCTGCAGTAAAGTGCAAGTTAAAGTGAATCAATTAAAAGTAACCAGCAACC
AAGTAAATCAACTGCAACTACTGAAATCTGCCAAGAAGTAATTATTGAATACAAGAAGAGAACTCTGAAT
AGGGAATTGGGAATTCCAGATCTGCGGCCGCGGCTCGAATCACAAGTTTGTACAAAAAAGCAGGCTTCCA
CCATGGCGACCCTGGAAAAGCTGATGAAGGCCTTCGAGTCCCTCAAAAGCTTCCAACAGCAGCAACAGCA
ACAACAGCAGCAACAGCAACAACAGCAGCAACAGCAACAACCGCCACCACCTCCCCCTCCACCCCCACCT
CCTCAACTTCCTCAACCTCCTCCACAGGCACAGCCTCTGCTGCCTCAGCCACAACCTCCTCCACCTCCAC
CTCCACCTCCTCCAGGCCCAGCTGTGGCTGAGGAGCCTCTGCACCGACCTGGGGGATCCATGGTGAGCAA
GGGCGAGGAGGACAACATGGCCATCATCAAGGAGTTCATGCGCTTCAAGGTGCACATGGAGGGCTCCGTG
AACGGCCGCGAGTTCGAGATCGAGGGCGAGGGCGAGGGCCGCCCCTACGAGGGCACCCAGACCGCCAAGC
TGAAGGTGACCAAGGGCGGCCCCCTGCCCTTCGCCTGGGACATCCTGTCCCCTCAGTTCATGTACGGCTC
CAAGGCCTACGTGAAGCACCCCGCCGACATCCCCGACTACTTGAAGCTGTCCTTCCCCGAGGGCTTCAAG
TGGGAGCGCGTGATGAACTTCGAGGACGGCGGCGTGGTGACCGTGACCCAGGACTCCTCCCTGCAGGACG
GCGAGTTCATCTACAAGGTGAAGCTGCGCGGCACCAACTTCCCCTCCGACGGCCCCGTAATGCAGAAGAA
GACCATGGGCTGGGAGGCCTCCTCCGAGCGGATGTACCCCGAGGACGGCGCCCTGAAGGGCGAGATCAAG
CAGAGGCTGAAGCTGAAGGACGGCGGCCACTACGACGCCGAGGTCAAGACCACCTACAAGGCCAAGAAGC
CCGTGCAGCTGCCCGGCGCCTACAACGTCAACATCAAGCTGGACATCACCTCCCACAACGAGGACTACAC
CATCGTGGAACAGTACGAGCGCGCCGAGGGCCGCCACTCCACCGGCGGCATGGACGAGCTGTACAAGTAA
ACCCAGCTTTCTTGTACAAAGTGGTGATTCGAGGGTACCTCTAGAGCAAACTAGTTCTGATCTGCTAGAC
AATTGTTGGCATCAGGTAGGCATCACACACGATTAACAACCCCTAAAAATACACTTTGAAAATATTGAAA
ATATGTTTTTGTATACATTTTTGATATTTTCAAATAATACGCAGTTATAAAACTCATTAGCTAACCCATT
TTTTCTTTGCTTATGCTTACAGATTGCAAAGAACTAGAGCCGCGGGATCTTTGTGAAGGAACCTTACTTC
TGTGGTGTGACATAATTGGACAAACTACCTACAGAGATTTAAAGCTCTAAGGTAAATATAAAATTTTTAA
GTGTATAATGTGTTAAACTACTGATTCTAATTGTTTGTGTATTTTAGATTCCAACCTATGGAACTGATGA
ATGGGAGCAGTGGTGGAATGCCTTTAATGAGGAAAACCTGTTTTGCTCAGAAGAAATGCCATCTAGTGAT
GATGAGGCTACTGCTGACTCTCAACATTCTACTCCTCCAAAAAAGAAGAGAAAGGTAGAAGACCCCAAGG
ACTTTCCTTCAGAATTGCTAAGTTTTTTGAGTCATGCTGTGTTTAGTAATAGAACTCTTGCTTGCTTTGC
TATTTACACCACAAAGGAAAAAGCTGCACTGCTATACAAGAAAATTATGGAAAAATATTTGATGTATAGT
GCCTTGACTAGAGATCATAATCAGCCATACCACATTTGTAGAGGTTTTACTTGCTTTAAAAAACCTCCCA
CACCTCCCCCTGAACCTGAAACATAAAATGAATGGAATTGTTGTTGTTAACTTGTTTATTGCAGCTTATA
ATGGTTACAAATAAAGCAATAGCATCACAAATTTCACAAATAAAGCATTTTTTTCACTGCATTCTAGTTG
TGGTTTGTCCAAACTCATCAATGTATCTTATCATGTCTGGTTCCAGAGCTCTGGCCACGTAATAAGTGTG
CGTTGAATTTATTCGCAAAAACATTGCATATTTTCGGCAAAGTAAAATTTTGTTGCATACCTTATCAAAA
AATAAGTGCTGCATACTTTTTAGAGAAACCAAATAATTTTTTATTGCATACCCGTTTTTAATAAAATACA
TTGCATACCCTCTTTTAATAAAAAATATTGCATACTTTGACGAAACAAATTTTCGTTGCATACCCAATAA
AAGATTATTATATTGCATACCCGTTTTTAATAAAATACATTGCATACCCTCTTTTAATAAAGAATATTGC
ATACGTTGACGAAACAAATTTTCGTTGCATACCCAATAAAAGATTATTATATTGCATACCTTTTCTTGCC
ATACCATTTAGCCGATCAATTGTGCTCGGCAACAGTATATTTGTGGTGTGCCAACCAACAACGAGCTCCA
GCTTTTGTTCCCTTTAGTGAGGGTTAATTGCGCGCTTGGCGTAATCATGGTCATAGCTGTTTCCTGTGTG
AAATTGTTATCCGCTCACAATTCCACACAACATACGAGCCGGAAGCATAAAGTGTAAAGCCTGGGGTGCC
TAATGAGTGAGCTAACTCACATTAATTGCGTTGCGCTCACTGCCCGCTTTCCAGTCGGGAAACCTGTCGT
GCCAGCTGCATTAATGAATCGGCCAACGCGCGGGGAGAGGCGGTTTGCGTATTGGGCGCTCTTCCGCTTC
CTCGCTCACTGACTCGCTGCGCTCGGTCGTTCGGCTGCGGCGAGCGGTATCAGCTCACTCAAAGGCGGTA
ATACGGTTATCCACAGAATCAGGGGATAACGCAGGAAAGAACATGTGAGCAAAAGGCCAGCAAAAGGCCA
GGAACCGTAAAAAGGCCGCGTTGCTGGCGTTTTTCCATAGGCTCCGCCCCCCTGACGAGCATCACAAAAA
TCGACGCTCAAGTCAGAGGTGGCGAAACCCGACAGGACTATAAAGATACCAGGCGTTTCCCCCTGGAAGC
TCCCTCGTGCGCTCTCCTGTTCCGACCCTGCCGCTTACCGGATACCTGTCCGCCTTTCTCCCTTCGGGAA
GCGTGGCGCTTTCTCATAGCTCACGCTGTAGGTATCTCAGTTCGGTGTAGGTCGTTCGCTCCAAGCTGGG
CTGTGTGCACGAACCCCCCGTTCAGCCCGACCGCTGCGCCTTATCCGGTAACTATCGTCTTGAGTCCAAC
CCGGTAAGACACGACTTATCGCCACTGGCAGCAGCCACTGGTAACAGGATTAGCAGAGCGAGGTATGTAG
GCGGTGCTACAGAGTTCTTGAAGTGGTGGCCTAACTACGGCTACACTAGAAGAACAGTATTTGGTATCTG
CGCTCTGCTGAAGCCAGTTACCTTCGGAAAAAGAGTTGGTAGCTCTTGATCCGGCAAACAAACCACCGCT
GGTAGCGGTGGTTTTTTTGTTTGCAAGCAGCAGATTACGCGCAGAAAAAAAGGATCTCAAGAAGATCCTT
TGATCTTTTCTACGGGGTCTGACGCTCAGTGGAACGAAAACTCACGTTAAGGGATTTTGGTCATGAGATT
ATCAAAAAGGATCTTCACCTAGATCCTTTTAAATTAAAAATGAAGTTTTAAATCAATCTAAAGTATATAT
GAGTAAACTTGGTCTGACAGTTACCAATGCTTAATCAGTGAGGCACCTATCTCAGCGATCTGTCTATTTC
GTTCATCCATAGTTGCCTGACTCCCCGTCGTGTAGATAACTACGATACGGGAGGGCTTACCATCTGGCCC
CAGTGCTGCAATGATACCGCGAGACCCACGCTCACCGGCTCCAGATTTATCAGCAATAAACCAGCCAGCC
GGAAGGGCCGAGCGCAGAAGTGGTCCTGCAACTTTATCCGCCTCCATCCAGTCTATTAATTGTTGCCGGG
AAGCTAGAGTAAGTAGTTCGCCAGTTAATAGTTTGCGCAACGTTGTTGCCATTGCTACAGGCATCGTGGT
GTCACGCTCGTCGTTTGGTATGGCTTCATTCAGCTCCGGTTCCCAACGATCAAGGCGAGTTACATGATCC
CCCATGTTGTGCAAAAAAGCGGTTAGCTCCTTCGGTCCTCCGATCGTTGTCAGAAGTAAGTTGGCCGCAG
TGTTATCACTCATGGTTATGGCAGCACTGCATAATTCTCTTACTGTCATGCCATCCGTAAGATGCTTTTC
TGTGACTGGTGAGTACTCAACCAAGTCATTCTGAGAATAGTGTATGCGGCGACCGAGTTGCTCTTGCCCG
GCGTCAATACGGGATAATACCGCGCCACATAGCAGAACTTTAAAAGTGCTCATCATTGGAAAACGTTCTT
CGGGGCGAAAACTCTCAAGGATCTTACCGCTGTTGAGATCCAGTTCGATGTAACCCACTCGTGCACCCAA
CTGATCTTCAGCATCTTTTACTTTCACCAGCGTTTCTGGGTGAGCAAAAACAGGAAGGCAAAATGCCGCA
AAAAAGGGAATAAGGGCGACACGGAAATGTTGAATACTCATACTCTTCCTTTTTCAATATTATTGAAGCA
TTTATCAGGGTTATTGTCTCATGAGCGGATACATATTTGAATGTATTTAGAAAAATAAACAAATAGGGGT
TCCGCGCACATTTCCCCGAAAAGTGCCACCTG
[124 nt withheld, positions 9553-9676]
C
[91 nt withheld, positions 9678-9768]
A
[49 nt withheld, positions 9770-9818]
CCTTTGACGTTGGAGTCCACGTTCTTT
[37 nt withheld, positions 9846-9882]
ACCCTATCTCGGTCTATTCTTTTGATTTATAAGGGATTTTGCCGATTTCGGCCTATTGGTTAAAAAAATG
AGCTGATTTAACAAAAATTTAACGCGAATTTTAACAAAATATTAACGCTTACAATTTCCATTCGCCATTC
AGGCTGCGCAACTGTTGGGAAGGGCGATCGGTGCGGGCCTCTTCGCTATTACGCCAGCTGGCGAAAGGGG
GATGTGCTGCAAGGCGATTAAGTTGGGTAACGCCAGGGTTTTCCCAGTCACGACGTTGTAAAACGACGGC
CAGTGAGCGCGCGTAATACGACTCACTATAGGGCGAATTGGGTACAAGCTTCACGACCTAGGCGCGCCCT
AGTTCCAGTGAAATCCAAGCATTTTCTAAATTAAATGTATTCTTATTATTATAGTTGTTATTTTTGATAT
ATATAAACAACACTATTATGCCCACCATTTTTTTGAGATGCATCTACACAAGGAACAAACACTGGATGTC
ACTTTCAGTTCAAATTGTAACGCTAATCACTCCGAACAGGTCACAAAAAATTACCTTAAAAAGTCATAAT
ATTAAATTAGAATAAATATAGCTGTGAGGGAAATATATACAAATATATTGGAGCAAATAAATTGTACATA
CAAATATTTATTACTAATTTCTATTGAGACGAAATGAACCACTCGGAACCATTTGAGCGAACCGAATCGC
GCGGAACTAACGACAGTCGCTCCAAGGTCGTCGAACAAAAGGTGAATGTGTTGCGGAGAGCGGGTGGGAG
ACAGCGAAAGAGCAACTACGAAACGTGGTGTGGTGGAGGTGAATTATGAAGAGGGCGCGCGATTTGAAAA
GTATGTATATAAAAAATATATCCCGGTGTTTTATGTAGCGATAAACGAGTTTTTGATGTAAGGTATGCAG
GTGTGTAAGTCTTTTGGTTAGAAGACAAATC
